>Addgene plasmid #22818 | pBTB-2 | depositor full sequence | sequence record 10456 | Author sequence
AACGAATTCAAGCTTGATATCATTCAGGACGAGCCTCAGACTCCAGCGTAACTGGACTGAAAACAAACTA
AAGCGCCCTTGTGGCGCTTTAGTTTTGTTCCGCGGCCACCGGCTGGCTCGCTTCGCTCGGCCCGTGGACA
ACCCTGCTGGACAAGCTGATGGACAGGCTGCGCCTGCCCACGAGCTTGACCACAGGGATTGCCCACCGGC
TACCCAGCCTTCGACCACATACCCACCGGCTCCAACTGCGCGGCCTGCGGCCTTGCCCCATCAATTTTTT
TAATTTTCTCTGGGGAAAAGCCTCCGGCCTGCGGCCTGCGCGCTTCGCTTGCCGGTTGGACACCAAGTGG
AAGGCGGGTCAAGGCTCGCGCAGCGACCGCGCAGCGGCTTGGCCTTGACGCGCCTGGAACGACCCAAGCC
TATGCGAGTGGGGGCAGTCGAAGGCGAAGCCCGCCCGCCTGCCCCCCGAGCCTCACGGCGGCGAGTGCGG
GGGTTCCAAGGGGGCAGCGCCACCTTGGGCAAGGCCGAAGGCCGCGCAGTCGATCAACAAGCCCCGGAGG
GGCCACTTTTTGCCGGAGGGGGAGCCGCGCCGAAGGCGTGGGGGAACCCCGCAGGGGTGCCCTTCTTTGG
GCACCAAAGAACTAGATATAGGGCGAAATGCGAAAGACTTAAAAATCAACAACTTAAAAAAGGGGGGTAC
GCAACAGCTCATTGCGGCACCCCCCGCAATAGCTCATTGCGTAGGTTAAAGAAAATCTGTAATTGACTGC
CACTTTTACGCAACGCATAATTGTTGTCGCGCTGCCGAAAAGTTGCAGCTGATTGCGCATGGTGCCGCAA
CCGTGCGGCACCCTACCGCATGGAGATAAGCATGGCCACGCAGTCCAGAGAAATCGGCATTCAAGCCAAG
AACAAGCCCGGTCACTGGGTGCAAACGGAACGCAAAGCGCATGAGGCGTGGGCCGGGCTTATTGCGAGGA
AACCCACGGCGGCAATGCTGCTGCATCACCTCGTGGCGCAGATGGGCCACCAGAACGCCGTGGTGGTCAG
CCAGAAGACACTTTCCAAGCTCATCGGACGTTCTTTGCGGACGGTCCAATACGCAGTCAAGGACTTGGTG
GCCGAGCGCTGGATCTCCGTCGTGAAGCTCAACGGCCCCGGCACCGTGTCGGCCTACGTGGTCAATGACC
GCGTGGCGTGGGGCCAGCCCCGCGACCAGTTGCGCCTGTCGGTGTTCAGTGCCGCCGTGGTGGTTGATCA
CGACGACCAGGACGAATCGCTGTTGGGGCATGGCGACCTGCGCCGCATCCCGACCCTGTATCCGGGCGAG
CAGCAACTACCGACCGGCCCCGGCGAGGAGCCGCCCAGCCAGCCCGGCATTCCGGGCATGGAACCAGACC
TGCCAGCCTTGACCGAAACGGAGGAATGGGAACGGCGCGGGCAGCAGCGCCTGCCGATGCCCGATGAGCC
GTGTTTTCTGGACGATGGCGAGCCGTTGGAGCCGCCGACACGGGTCACGCTGCCGCGCCGGTAGTACGTA
AGAGGTTCCAACTTTCACCATAATGAAATAAGATCACTACCGGGCGTATTTTTTGAGTTATCGAGATTTT
CAGGAGCTAAGGAAGCTAAAATGAGCCATATTCAACGGGAAACGTCTTGCTCGAGGCCGCGATTAAATTC
CAACATGGATGCTGATTTATATGGGTATAAATGGGCTCGCGATAATGTCGGGCAATCAGGTGCGACAATC
TATCGATTGTATGGGAAGCCCGATGCGCCAGAGTTGTTTCTGAAACATGGCAAAGGTAGCGTTGCCAATG
ATGTTACAGATGAGATGGTCAGGCTAAACTGGCTGACGGAATTTATGCCTCTTCCGACCATCAAGCATTT
TATCCGTACTCCTGATGATGCATGGTTACTCACCACTGCGATCCCAGGGAAAACAGCATTCCAGGTATTA
GAAGAATATCCTGATTCAGGTGAAAATATTGTTGATGCGCTGGCAGTGTTCCTGCGCCGGTTGCATTCGA
TTCCTGTTTGTAATTGTCCTTTTAACGGCGATCGCGTATTTCGTCTCGCTCAGGCGCAATCACGAATGAA
TAACGGTTTGGTTGGTGCGAGTGATTTTGATGACGAGCGTAATGGCTGGCCTGTTGAACAAGTCTGGAAA
GAAATGCATAAGCTTTTGCCATTCTCACCGGATTCAGTCGTCACTCATGGTGATTTCTCACTTGATAACC
TTATTTTTGACGAGGGGAAATTAATAGGTTGTATTGATGTTGGACGAGTCGGAATCGCAGACCGATACCA
GGATCTTGCCATCCTATGGAACTGCCTCGGTGAGTTTTCTCCTTCATTACAGAAACGGCTTTTTCAAAAA
TATGGTATTGATAATCCTGATATGAATAAATTGCAGTTTCACTTGATGCTCGATGAGTTTTTCTGAGGGC
GGATCCCCCTCAAGTCAAAAGCCTCCGGTCGGAGGCTTTTGACTTTCTGCTATGGAGGTCAGGTATGATT
TTTATGACAACTTGACGGCTACATCATTCACTTTTTCTTCACAACCGGCACGGAACTCGCTCGGGCTGGC
CCCGGTGCATTTTTTAAATACCCGCGAGAAATAGAGTTGATCGTCAAAACCAACATTGCGACCGACGGTG
GCGATAGGCATCCGGGTGGTGCTCAAAAGCAGCTTCGCCTGGCTGATACGTTGGTCCTCGCGCCAGCTTA
AGACGCTAATCCCTAACTGCTGGCGGAAAAGATGTGACAGACGCGACGGCGACAAGCAAACATGCTGTGC
GACGCTGGCGATATCAAAATTGCTGTCTGCCAGGTGATCGCTGATGTACTGACAAGCCTCGCGTACCCGA
TTATCCATCGGTGGATGGAGCGACTCGTTAATCGCTTCCATGCGCCGCAGTAACAATTGCTCAAGCAGAT
TTATCGCCAGCAGCTCCGAATAGCGCCCTTCCCCTTGCCCGGCGTTAATGATTTGCCCAAACAGGTCGCT
GAAATGCGGCTGGTGCGCTTCATCCGGGCGAAAGAACCCCGTATTGGCAAATATTGACGGCCAGTTAAGC
CATTCATGCCAGTAGGCGCGCGGACGAAAGTAAACCCACTGGTGATACCATTCGCGAGCCTCCGGATGAC
GACCGTAGTGATGAATCTCTCCTGGCGGGAACAGCAAAATATCACCCGGTCGGCAAACAAATTCTCGTCC
CTGATTTTTCACCACCCCCTGACCGCGAATGGTGAGATTGAGAATATAACCTTTCATTCCCAGCGGTCGG
TCGATAAAAAAATCGAGATAACCGTTGGCCTCAATCGGCGTTAAACCCGCCACCAGATGGGCATTAAACG
AGTATCCCGGCAGCAGGGGATCATTTTGCGCTTCAGCCATACTTTTCATACTCCCGCCATTCAGAGAAGA
AACCAATTGTCCATATTGCATCAGACATTGCCGTCACTGCGTCTTTTACTGGCTCTTCTCGCTAACCAAA
CCGGTAACCCCGCTTATTAAAAGCATTCTGTAACAAAGCGGGACCAAAGCCATGACAAAAACGCGTAACA
AAAGTGTCTATAATCACGGCAGAAAAGTCCACATTGATTATTTGCACGGCGTCACACTTTGCTATGCCAT
AACATTTTTATCCATAAGATTAGCGGATCCTACCTGACGCTTTTTATCGCAACTCTCTACTGTTTCTCCA
TACCCGTTTTTTTGGGCTAGAGAATTCGTC
Features (pLannotate 1.2.2; 8 found; start..end, strand, type, name):
     60..96      -  terminator     soxR terminator: bidirectional E. coli soxR transcription terminator
    102..871     +  rep_origin     pBBR1 oriV: replication origin of the broad-host-range plasmid pBBR1 from Bordetella bronchiseptica; requires the pBBR1 Rep protein for replication
    872..1534    +  CDS            pBBR1 Rep: replication protein for the broad-host-range plasmid pBBR1 from Bordetella bronchiseptica
   1536..1630    +  promoter       cat promoter (fragment): promoter of the E. coli cat gene encoding chloramphenicol acetyltransferase
   1631..2444    +  CDS            KanR (fragment): aminoglycoside phosphotransferase; aph(3')-Ia; confers resistance to kanamycin in bacteria or G418 (Geneticin®) in eukaryotes
   2463..2494    -  terminator     tonB terminator: bidirectional E. coli tonB-P14 transcription terminator
   2522..3400    -  CDS            araC: L-arabinose regulatory protein; araC
   3427..3711    +  promoter       araBAD promoter: araBAD; promoter of the L-arabinose operon of E. coli; the araC regulatory gene is transcribed in the opposite direction (Guzman et al., 1995)
