[The description below was written by a language model from this plasmid's Addgene catalogue record and pLannotate feature annotations shown in this document.]
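Description:
pBTB-2 is an empty bacterial expression backbone of 3,740 bp built around the pBBR1 replicon, designed as a broad-host-range vector for constructing stable genomic libraries. Replication depends on the pBBR1 oriV together with the adjacent pBBR1 Rep coding sequence; this pair, originally from a Bordetella bronchiseptica plasmid, allows maintenance in a wide range of Gram-negative bacteria as well as in standard E. coli cloning strains. The record lists the copy number as unknown. Selection is by kanamycin, provided by an aph(3')-Ia aminoglycoside phosphotransferase gene that the annotation places directly downstream of a fragment of the cat promoter, which presumably drives its expression.

The expression module is the arabinose-inducible system from E. coli: araC is encoded on the reverse strand and is divergently arranged with the araBAD promoter, so that AraC represses the promoter in the absence of L-arabinose and activates it when the sugar is present. The promoter ends close to the end of the linear map, so on the circular plasmid it reads towards the cloning region and the bidirectional soxR terminator annotated near the start. A second bidirectional terminator, tonB, lies between the kanamycin marker and araC. Together these terminators flank functional units and likely insulate cloned DNA from transcription entering or leaving the backbone, a feature consistent with the stated goal of insert stability. No insert is present; fragments are introduced by restriction cloning using XbaI and EcoRV sites. The depositor notes that the repository's quality-control sequencing differs from the supplied sequence by a 4 bp gap, which is not believed to affect plasmid function.
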