Addgene plasmid #22818: pBTB-2
Purpose: (Empty Backbone)
Depositing lab: Ryan Gill. Depositing organization: University of Colorado, Boulder. Publication: Broad host range vectors for stable genomic library construction. Lynch MD, Gill RT. Biotechnol Bioeng. 2006 May 5. 94(1):151-8. 10.1002/bit.20836 PubMed 16496398.
Backbone
  Vector backbone: pBTB-2
  Backbone size (bp): 3740
  Vector type: Bacterial Expression
Growth in bacteria
  Bacterial resistance: Kanamycin, 50 μg/mL
  Growth temperature: 37°C
  Growth strain: DH5alpha
  Copy number: Unknown
Gene/Insert
  Gene/Insert name: None
  Cloning method: Restriction Enzyme; 5′ cloning site XbaI (unknown if destroyed); 3′ cloning site EcoRV (unknown if destroyed)
  Sequencing primers: 5′ tgtttctccatacccgtttt
Terms and licenses: Academic/Nonprofit Terms; Industry Terms: Not Available to Industry
Depositor comments: Addgene's QC sequence shows a 4bp gap with the depositor's provided sequence. The lab does not believe this affects the plasmid activity.
How to cite: pBTB-2 was a gift from Ryan Gill (Addgene plasmid # 22818 ; http://n2t.net/addgene:22818 ; RRID:Addgene_22818)
