>Addgene plasmid #22818 | pBTB-2 | addgene partial sequence | sequence record 28827 | 22818 with KAN-R
AGATANGTNGATTTATCGCGGCCTCGAGCAAGACGTTTCCCGTTGAATATGGCTCATTTTAGCTTCCTTA
GCTCCTGAAAATCTCGATAACTCAAAAAATACGCCCGGTAGTGATCTTATTTCATTATGGTGAAAGTTGG
AACCTCTTACGTACGGCGCGGCAGCGTGACCCGTGTCGGCGGCTCCAACGGCTCGCCATCGTCCAGAAAA
CACGGCTCATCGGGCATCGGCAGGCGCTGCTGCCCGCGTCGTTCCCATTCCTCCGTTTCGGTCAAGGCTG
GCAGGTCTGGTTCCATGCCCGGAATGCCGGGCTGGCTGGGCGGCTCCTCGCCGGGGCCGGTCGGTAGTTG
CTGCTCGCCCGGATACAGGGTCGGGATGCGGCGCAGGTCGCCATGCCCCAACAGCGATTCGTCCTGGTCG
TCGTGATCAACCACCACGGCGGCACTGAACACCGACAGGCGCAACTGGTCGCGGGGCTGGCCCCACGCCA
CGCGGTCATTGACCACGTAGGCCGACACGGTGCCGGGGCCGTTGAGCTTCACGACGGAGATCCAGCGCTC
GGCCACCAAGTCCTTGACTGCGTATTGGACCGTCCGCAAAGAACGTCCGATGAGCTTGGAAAGTGTCTTC
TGGCTGACCACCACGGCGTTCTGGTGGCCCATCTGCGCCACGANGTGANTNGNATNNTGTGTG
